Addgene plasmid #193959: pCEV-G2-Km ymNeongreen
Purpose: TEF1 promoter controlled expression plasmid with G418 resistance for expressing ymNeongreen in budding yeast
Depositing lab: Bas Teusink. Depositing organization: Vrije Universiteit Amsterdam.
Backbone
  Vector backbone: pCEV-G2-KM
  Backbone size w/o insert (bp): 700
  Total vector size (bp): 7800
  Vector type: Yeast Expression
  Selectable markers: Neomycin (select with G418) ; G418
Growth in bacteria
  Bacterial resistance: Ampicillin, 100 μg/mL
  Growth temperature: 37°C
  Growth strain: DH5alpha
  Copy number: High Copy
Gene/Insert
  Gene/Insert name: ymNeonGreen
  Species: Synthetic
  Insert size (bp): 800
  Promoter: TEF1
  Cloning method: Restriction Enzyme; 5′ cloning site XmaI (unknown if destroyed); 3′ cloning site SacII (unknown if destroyed)
  Sequencing primers: 5′ taatacgactcactatagg; 3′ aaatagggacctagacttc
Terms and licenses: Academic/Nonprofit Terms; Industry Terms: Not Available to Industry
How to cite: pCEV-G2-Km ymNeongreen was a gift from Bas Teusink (Addgene plasmid # 193959 ; http://n2t.net/addgene:193959 ; RRID:Addgene_193959)
