[The description below was written by a language model from this plasmid's Addgene catalogue record and pLannotate feature annotations shown in this document.]
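Description:
pCEV-G2-Km ymNeongreen is an episomal yeast expression plasmid built on the pCEV-G2-Km backbone and designed to produce the green/yellow fluorescent protein ymNeonGreen (a synthetic mNeonGreen coding sequence) in budding yeast. It is a shuttle vector. In E. coli it replicates from a high-copy ColE1/pUC-type origin and is selected with ampicillin through the AmpR (β-lactamase) gene and its native promoter. In Saccharomyces cerevisiae it is maintained by the 2μ origin and selected with G418 through a kanMX cassette. Two loxP sites flank kanMX, an arrangement that would in principle let Cre recombinase act on the marker. The sequenced record is about 7.6 kb, close to the catalogued total of 7.8 kb. The listed backbone size of 700 bp is not consistent with either figure and appears to be an entry error.

The fluorescent protein ORF, cloned between XmaI and SacII, lies downstream of the constitutive S. cerevisiae TEF1 promoter and is followed by the CYC1 terminator. A short T7 promoter between the TEF1 promoter and the ORF matches the listed 5′ sequencing primer site. The feature table also shows a divergently oriented region on the opposite strand, ending in a partial FLAG epitope match and the ADH1 terminator. This looks like a second expression slot in the backbone, with no annotated insert. The roughly 900 bp between this region and the TEF1 promoter is unannotated, so the record does not identify any promoter for that slot. The small ADP1, ADH1 and lacI CDS fragments are most likely annotation carry-over from flanking yeast genomic or vector sequence rather than functional genes. The plasmid is suited to constitutive fluorescent labelling or reporter expression in yeast strains under drug selection, with no need for auxotrophic markers.
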