Features (pLannotate 1.2.2; 16 found; start..end, strand, type, name):
      2..167     -  terminator     ADH1 terminator: S. cerevisiae ADH1; transcription terminator for the S. cerevisiae alcohol dehydrogenase 1 (ADH1) gene
    171..293     -  CDS            ADH1 (fragment): ADH1_YEAST - Also known as ADC1. Experimental evidence at protein level: Swiss-Prot protein existence level 1. This isozyme preferentially catalyzes the conversion of primary unbranched alcohols to their corresponding aldehydes. Also shows activity toward secondary alcohols. From Saccharomyces cerevisiae (strain ATCC 204508 / S288c) (Baker's yeast).
    312..338     -  CDS            3xFLAG (fragment): three tandem FLAG® epitope tags
   1233..1343    +  CDS            ADP1 (fragment): ADP1_YEAST - Experimental evidence at protein level: Swiss-Prot protein existence level 1. From Saccharomyces cerevisiae (strain ATCC 204508 / S288c) (Baker's yeast).
   1361..1760    +  promoter       TEF1 promoter: S. cerevisiae TEF1; promoter for EF-1α
   1780..1798    +  promoter       T7 promoter: promoter for bacteriophage T7 RNA polymerase
   1806..2513    +  CDS            mNeonGreen: mNeonGreen is a basic (constitutively fluorescent) green/yellow fluorescent protein published in 2013, derived from Branchiostoma lanceolatum. It is reported to be a very rapidly-maturing monomer with moderate acid sensitivity.
   2532..2721    +  terminator     CYC1 terminator: S. cerevisiae CYC1; transcription terminator for CYC1
   2724..2781    -  CDS            lacI (fragment): lac repressor; lacI; The lac repressor binds to the lac operator to inhibit transcription in E. coli. This inhibition can be relieved by adding lactose or isopropyl-β-D-thiogalactopyranoside (IPTG).
   2964..3552    -  rep_origin     ori: high-copy-number ColE1/pMB1/pBR322/pUC origin of replication
   3723..4583    -  CDS            AmpR: β-lactamase; bla; confers resistance to ampicillin, carbenicillin, and related antibiotics
   4584..4688    -  promoter       AmpR promoter: bla
   4715..6057    -  rep_origin     2μ ori: yeast 2μ plasmid origin of replication
   6077..6110    -  protein_bind   loxP: Cre-mediated recombination occurs in the 8-bp core sequence (GCATACAT). Cre recombinase
   6165..7521    +  gene           kanMX: yeast selectable marker conferring kanamycin resistance (Wach et al., 1994)
   7584..7617    -  protein_bind   loxP: Cre-mediated recombination occurs in the 8-bp core sequence (GCATACAT). Cre recombinase
>Addgene plasmid #193959 | pCEV-G2-Km ymNeongreen | depositor full sequence | sequence record 375900 | pCEV-G2-Km ymNeongreen sequence 7638 bps
GGAGCGACCTCATGCTATACCTGAGAAAGCAACCTGACCTACAGGAAAGAGTTACTCAAGAATAAGAATT
TTCGTTTTAAAACCTAAGAGTCACTTTAAAATTTGTATACACTTATTTTTTTTATAACTTATTTAATAAT
AAAAATCATAAATCATAAGAAATTCGCTTATTTAGAAGTGTCAACAACGTATCTACCAACGATTTGACCC
TTTTCCATCTTTTCGTAAATTTCTGGCAAGGTAGACAAGCCGACAACCTTGATTGGAGACTTGACCAAAC
CTCTGGCGAAGAATTGTTAATTAAGAGCTCAGATCTTATCGTCGTCATCCTTGTAATCCATCGATACTAG
TGCGGCCGCTTGTTTTATATTTGTTGTAAAAAGTAGATAATTACTTCCTTGATGATCTGTAAAAAAGAGA
AAAAGAAAGCATCTAAGAACTTGAAAAACTACGAATTAGAAAAGACCAAATATGTATTTCTTGCATTGAC
CAATTTATGCAAGTTTATATATATGTAAATGTAAGTTTCACGAGGTTCTACTAAACTAAACCACCCCCTT
GGTTAGAAGAAAAGAGTGTGTGAGAACAGGCTGTTGTTGTCACACGATTCGGACAATTCTGTTTGAAAGA
GAGAGAGTAACAGTACGATCGAACGAACTTTGCTCTGGAGATCACAGTGGGCATCATAGCATGTGGTACT
AAACCCTTTCCCGCCATTCCAGAACCTTCGATTGCTTGTTACAAAACCTGTGAGCCGTCGCTAGGACCTT
GTTGTGTGACGAAATTGGAAGCTGCAATCAATAGGAAGACAGGAAGTCGAGCGTGTCTGGGTTTTTTCAG
TTTTGTTCTTTTTGCAAACAAATCACGAGCGACGGTAATTTCTTTCTCGATAAGAGGCCACGTGCTTTAT
GAGGGTAACATCAATTCAAGAAGGAGGGAAACACTTCCTTTTTCTGGCCCTGATAATAGTATGAGGGTGA
AGCCAAAATAAAGGATTCGCGCCCAAATCGGCATCTTTAAATGCAGGTATGCGATAGTTCCTCACTCTTT
CCTTACTCACGAGTAATTCTTGCAAATGCCTATTATGCAGATGTTATAATATCTGTGCGTCTTGAGTTGA
AGTCAGGAATCTAAAATAAAAATTAAGGTTAATAAAAAGAGGAAAGAAAAAAAAATTAATCGATTTACAG
AAACTTGCACACTAAAAATACACAACTAAAAGCAATTACAGTATGGGAAGTCATCGACGTTATCTCTACT
ATAGTATATTATCATTTCTATTATTATCCTGCTCAGTGGTACTTGCAAAACAAGATAAGACCCCATTCTT
TGAAGGTACTTCCAGGCCGGCCGCACACACCATAGCTTCAAAATGTTTCTACTCCTTTTTTACTCTTCCA
GATTTTCTCGGACTCCGCGCATCGCCGTACCACTTCAAAACACCCAAGCACAGCATACTAAATTTCCCCT
CTTTCTTCCTCTAGGGTGTCGTTAATTACCCGTACTAAAGGTTTGGAAAAGAAAAAAGAGACCGCCTCGT
TTCTTTTTCTTCGTCGAAAAAGGCAATAAAAATTTTTATCACGTTTCTTTTTCTTGAAAATTTTTTTTTT
TGATTTTTTTCTCTTTCGATGACCTCCCATTGATATTTAAGTTAATAAACGGTCTTCAATTTCTCAAGTT
TCAGTTTCATTTTTCTTGTTCTATTACAACTTTTTTTACTTCTTGCTCATTAGAAAGAAAGCATAGCAAT
CTAATCTAAGTTTTAATTACAAGGATCCGTAATACGACTCACTATAGGGCCCGGGATGGTCTCTAAGGGT
GAAGAAGATAACATGGCTTCTTTGCCAGCCACCCACGAGTTGCACATCTTCGGTTCCATTAACGGTGTCG
ACTTCGATATGGTCGGTCAAGGTACCGGTAACCCAAACGACGGTTACGAAGAATTGAACTTGAAGTCTAC
CAAGGGCGACTTGCAGTTCTCCCCTTGGATTTTGGTTCCACACATCGGTTACGGTTTCCACCAATACTTG
CCATACCCAGACGGTATGTCCCCATTCCAAGCCGCCATGGTTGACGGTTCTGGTTACCAAGTCCACAGAA
CCATGCAATTCGAAGACGGTGCTTCCTTGACCGTGAACTACAGATACACCTACGAAGGTTCTCACATCAA
GGGCGAAGCCCAAGTTAAGGGTACCGGTTTCCCTGCTGACGGTCCAGTCATGACTAACTCCTTGACCGCT
GCTGACTGGTGTCGTTCCAAGAAGACCTACCCAAACGATAAGACCATCATTTCCACTTTCAAGTGGTCCT
ACACCACCGGTAACGGCAAGAGATACCGCTCTACCGCTCGTACCACCTACACCTTCGCCAAGCCAATGGC
TGCCAACTACTTGAAGAACCAGCCTATGTACGTCTTCCGTAAGACCGAGCTGAAGCATTCCAAGACTGAA
TTGAACTTCAAGGAATGGCAAAAGGCTTTCACCGACGTCATGGGTATGGACGAATTGTACAAGTAACCGC
GGCTAGCTAAGATCCGCTCTAACCGAAAAGGAAGGAGTTAGACAACCTGAAGTCTAGGTCCCTATTTATT
TTTTTATAGTTATGTTAGTATTAAGAACGTTATTTATATTTCAAATTTTTCTTTTTTTTCTGTACAGACG
CGTGTACGCATGTAACATTATACTGAAAACCTTGCTTGAGAAGGTTTTGGGACGCTCGAAGATCCAGCTG
CATTAATGAATCGGCCAACGCGCGGGGAGAGGCGGTTTGCGTATTGGGCGCTCTTCCGCTTCCTCGCTCA
CTGACTCGCTGCGCTCGGTCGTTCGGCTGCGGCGAGCGGTATCAGCTCACTCAAAGGCGGTAATACGGTT
ATCCACAGAATCAGGGGATAACGCAGGAAAGAACATGTGAGCAAAAGGCCAGCAAAAGGCCAGGAACCGT
AAAAAGGCCGCGTTGCTGGCGTTTTTCCATAGGCTCCGCCCCCCTGACGAGCATCACAAAAATCGACGCT
CAAGTCAGAGGTGGCGAAACCCGACAGGACTATAAAGATACCAGGCGTTTCCCCCTGGAAGCTCCCTCGT
GCGCTCTCCTGTTCCGACCCTGCCGCTTACCGGATACCTGTCCGCCTTTCTCCCTTCGGGAAGCGTGGCG
CTTTCTCATAGCTCACGCTGTAGGTATCTCAGTTCGGTGTAGGTCGTTCGCTCCAAGCTGGGCTGTGTGC
ACGAACCCCCCGTTCAGCCCGACCGCTGCGCCTTATCCGGTAACTATCGTCTTGAGTCCAACCCGGTAAG
ACACGACTTATCGCCACTGGCAGCAGCCACTGGTAACAGGATTAGCAGAGCGAGGTATGTAGGCGGTGCT
ACAGAGTTCTTGAAGTGGTGGCCTAACTACGGCTACACTAGAAGGACAGTATTTGGTATCTGCGCTCTGC
TGAAGCCAGTTACCTTCGGAAAAAGAGTTGGTAGCTCTTGATCCGGCAAACAAACCACCGCTGGTAGCGG
TGGTTTTTTTGTTTGCAAGCAGCAGATTACGCGCAGAAAAAAAGGATCTCAAGAAGATCCTTTGATCTTT
TCTACGGGGTCTGACGCTCAGTGGAACGAAAACTCACGTTAAGGGATTTTGGTCATGAGATTATCAAAAA
GGATCTTCACCTAGATCCTTTTAAATTAAAAATGAAGTTTTAAATCAATCTAAAGTATATATGAGTAAAC
TTGGTCTGACAGTTACCAATGCTTAATCAGTGAGGCACCTATCTCAGCGATCTGTCTATTTCGTTCATCC
ATAGTTGCCTGACTCCCCGTCGTGTAGATAACTACGATACGGGAGGGCTTACCATCTGGCCCCAGTGCTG
CAATGATACCGCGAGACCCACGCTCACCGGCTCCAGATTTATCAGCAATAAACCAGCCAGCCGGAAGGGC
CGAGCGCAGAAGTGGTCCTGCAACTTTATCCGCCTCCATCCAGTCTATTAATTGTTGCCGGGAAGCTAGA
GTAAGTAGTTCGCCAGTTAATAGTTTGCGCAACGTTGTTGCCATTGCTACAGGCATCGTGGTGTCACGCT
CGTCGTTTGGTATGGCTTCATTCAGCTCCGGTTCCCAACGATCAAGGCGAGTTACATGATCCCCCATGTT
GTGCAAAAAAGCGGTTAGCTCCTTCGGTCCTCCGATCGTTGTCAGAAGTAAGTTGGCCGCAGTGTTATCA
CTCATGGTTATGGCAGCACTGCATAATTCTCTTACTGTCATGCCATCCGTAAGATGCTTTTCTGTGACTG
GTGAGTACTCAACCAAGTCATTCTGAGAATAGTGTATGCGGCGACCGAGTTGCTCTTGCCCGGCGTCAAT
ACGGGATAATACCGCGCCACATAGCAGAACTTTAAAAGTGCTCATCATTGGAAAACGTTCTTCGGGGCGA
AAACTCTCAAGGATCTTACCGCTGTTGAGATCCAGTTCGATGTAACCCACTCGTGCACCCAACTGATCTT
CAGCATCTTTTACTTTCACCAGCGTTTCTGGGTGAGCAAAAACAGGAAGGCAAAATGCCGCAAAAAAGGG
AATAAGGGCGACACGGAAATGTTGAATACTCATACTCTTCCTTTTTCAATATTATTGAAGCATTTATCAG
GGTTATTGTCTCATGAGCGGATACATATTTGAATGTATTTAGAAAAATAAACAAATAGGGGTTCCGCGCA
CATTTCCCCGAAAAGTGCCACCTGAACGAAGCATCTGTGCTTCATTTTGTAGAACAAAAATGCAACGCGA
GAGCGCTAATTTTTCAAACAAAGAATCTGAGCTGCATTTTTACAGAACAGAAATGCAACGCGAAAGCGCT
ATTTTACCAACGAAGAATCTGTGCTTCATTTTTGTAAAACAAAAATGCAACGCGAGAGCGCTAATTTTTC
AAACAAAGAATCTGAGCTGCATTTTTACAGAACAGAAATGCAACGCGAGAGCGCTATTTTACCAACAAAG
AATCTATACTTCTTTTTTGTTCTACAAAAATGCATCCCGAGAGCGCTATTTTTCTAACAAAGCATCTTAG
ATTACTTTTTTTCTCCTTTGTGCGCTCTATAATGCAGTCTCTTGATAACTTTTTGCACTGTAGGTCCGTT
AAGGTTAGAAGAAGGCTACTTTGGTGTCTATTTTCTCTTCCATAAAAAAAGCCTGACTCCACTTCCCGCG
TTTACTGATTACTAGCGAAGCTGCGGGTGCATTTTTTCAAGATAAAGGCATCCCCGATTATATTCTATAC
CGATGTGGATTGCGCATACTTTGTGAACAGAAAGTGATAGCGTTGATGATTCTTCATTGGTCAGAAAATT
ATGAACGGTTTCTTCTATTTTGTCTCTATATACTACGTATAGGAAATGTTTACATTTTCGTATTGTTTTC
GATTCACTCTATGAATAGTTCTTACTACAATTTTTTTGTCTAAAGAGTAATACTAGAGATAAACATAAAA
AATGTAGAGGTCGAGTTTAGATGCAAGTTCAAGGAGCGAAAGGTGGATGGGTAGGTTATATAGGGATATA
GCACAGAGATATATAGCAAAGAGATACTTTTGAGCAATGTTTGTGGAAGCGGTATTCGCAATATTTTAGT
AGCTCGTTACAGTCCGGTGCGTTTTTGGTTTTTTGAAAGTGCGTCTTCAGAGCGCTTTTGGTTTTCAAAA
GCGCTCTGAAGTTCCTATACTTTCTAGAGAATAGGAACTTCGGAATAGGAACTTCAAAGCGTTTCCGAAA
ACGAGCGCTTCCGAAAATGCAACGCGAGCTGCGCACATACAGCTCACTGTTCACGTCGCACCTATATCTG
CGTGTTGCCTGTATATATATATACATGAGAAGAACGGCATAGTGCGTGTTTATGCTTAAATGCGTACTTA
TATGCGTCTATTTATGTAGGATGAAAGGTAGTCTAGTACCTCCTGTGATATTATCCCATTCCATGCGGGG
TATCGTATGCTTCCTTCAGCACTACCCTTTAGCTGTTCTATATGCTGCCACTCCTCAATTGGATTAGTCT
CATCCTTCAATGCTATCATTTCCTTTGATATTGGATCATGGTAGACAACCCTTAATATAACTTCGTATAA
TGTATGCTATACGAAGTTATTAGGTCTAGAGATCTGTTTAGCTTGCCTCGTCCCCGCCGGGTCACCCGGC
CAGCGACATGGAGGCCCAGAATACCCTCCTTGACAGTCTTGACGTGCGCAGCTCAGGGGCATGATGTGAC
TGTCGCCCGTACATTTAGCCCATACATCCCCATGTATAATCATTTGCATCCATACATTTTGATGGCCGCA
CGGCGCGAAGCAAAAATTACGGCTCCTCGCTGCAGACCTGCGAGCAGGGAAACGCTCCCCTCACAGACGC
GTTGAATTGTCCCCACGCCGCGCCCCTGTAGAGAAATATAAAAGGTTAGGATTTGCCACTGAGGTTCTTC
TTTCATATACTTCCTTTTAAAATCTTGCTAGGATACAGTTCTCACATCACATCCGAACATAAACAACCAT
GGGTAAGGAAAAGACTCACGTTTCGAGGCCGCGATTAAATTCCAACATGGATGCTGATTTATATGGGTAT
AAATGGGCTCGCGATAATGTCGGGCAATCAGGTGCGACAATCTATCGATTGTATGGGAAGCCCGATGCGC
CAGAGTTGTTTCTGAAACATGGCAAAGGTAGCGTTGCCAATGATGTTACAGATGAGATGGTCAGACTAAA
CTGGCTGACGGAATTTATGCCTCTTCCGACCATCAAGCATTTTATCCGTACTCCTGATGATGCATGGTTA
CTCACCACTGCGATCCCCGGCAAAACAGCATTCCAGGTATTAGAAGAATATCCTGATTCAGGTGAAAATA
TTGTTGATGCGCTGGCAGTGTTCCTGCGCCGGTTGCATTCGATTCCTGTTTGTAATTGTCCTTTTAACAG
CGATCGCGTATTTCGTCTCGCTCAGGCGCAATCACGAATGAATAACGGTTTGGTTGATGCGAGTGATTTT
GATGACGAGCGTAATGGCTGGCCTGTTGAACAAGTCTGGAAAGAAATGCATAAGCTTTTGCCATTCTCAC
CGGATTCAGTCGTCACTCATGGTGATTTCTCACTTGATAACCTTATTTTTGACGAGGGGAAATTAATAGG
TTGTATTGATGTTGGACGAGTCGGAATCGCAGACCGATACCAGGATCTTGCCATCCTATGGAACTGCCTC
GGTGAGTTTTCTCCTTCATTACAGAAACGGCTTTTTCAAAAATATGGTATTGATAATCCTGATATGAATA
AATTGCAGTTTCATTTGATGCTCGATGAGTTTTTCTAATCAGTACTGACAATAAAAAGATTCTTGTTTTC
AAGAACTTGTCATTTGTATAGTTTTTTTATATTGTAGTTGTTCTATTTTAATCAAATGTTAGCGTGATTT
ATATTTTTTTTCGCCTCGACATCATCTGCCCAGATGCGAAGTTAAGTGCGCAGAAAGTAATATCATGCGT
CAATCGTATGTGAATGCTGGTCGCTATACTGCTGTCGATTCGATACTAACGCCGCCATCCAGTGTCGAAA
ACGAGCTCTCGAGAACCCTTAATATAACTTCGTATAATGTATGCTATACGAAGTTATTAGGTGATATCAG
ATCCACTA
