Features (pLannotate 1.2.2; 16 found; start..end, strand, type, name):
      2..167     -  terminator     ADH1 terminator: S. cerevisiae ADH1; transcription terminator for the S. cerevisiae alcohol dehydrogenase 1 (ADH1) gene
    171..293     -  CDS            ADH1 (fragment): ADH1_YEAST - Also known as ADC1. Experimental evidence at protein level: Swiss-Prot protein existence level 1. This isozyme preferentially catalyzes the conversion of primary unbranched alcohols to their corresponding aldehydes. Also shows activity toward secondary alcohols. From Saccharomyces cerevisiae (strain ATCC 204508 / S288c) (Baker's yeast).
    312..338     -  CDS            3xFLAG (fragment): three tandem FLAG® epitope tags
   1233..1343    +  CDS            ADP1 (fragment): ADP1_YEAST - Experimental evidence at protein level: Swiss-Prot protein existence level 1. From Saccharomyces cerevisiae (strain ATCC 204508 / S288c) (Baker's yeast).
   1361..1760    +  promoter       TEF1 promoter: S. cerevisiae TEF1; promoter for EF-1α
   1780..1798    +  promoter       T7 promoter: promoter for bacteriophage T7 RNA polymerase
   1806..2513    +  CDS            mNeonGreen: mNeonGreen is a basic (constitutively fluorescent) green/yellow fluorescent protein published in 2013, derived from Branchiostoma lanceolatum. It is reported to be a very rapidly-maturing monomer with moderate acid sensitivity.
   2532..2721    +  terminator     CYC1 terminator: S. cerevisiae CYC1; transcription terminator for CYC1
   2724..2781    -  CDS            lacI (fragment): lac repressor; lacI; The lac repressor binds to the lac operator to inhibit transcription in E. coli. This inhibition can be relieved by adding lactose or isopropyl-β-D-thiogalactopyranoside (IPTG).
   2964..3552    -  rep_origin     ori: high-copy-number ColE1/pMB1/pBR322/pUC origin of replication
   3723..4583    -  CDS            AmpR: β-lactamase; bla; confers resistance to ampicillin, carbenicillin, and related antibiotics
   4584..4688    -  promoter       AmpR promoter: bla
   4715..6057    -  rep_origin     2μ ori: yeast 2μ plasmid origin of replication
   6077..6110    -  protein_bind   loxP: Cre-mediated recombination occurs in the 8-bp core sequence (GCATACAT). Cre recombinase
   6165..7521    +  gene           kanMX: yeast selectable marker conferring kanamycin resistance (Wach et al., 1994)
   7584..7617    -  protein_bind   loxP: Cre-mediated recombination occurs in the 8-bp core sequence (GCATACAT). Cre recombinase
>Addgene plasmid #193959 | pCEV-G2-Km ymNeongreen | addgene full sequence | sequence record 383894 | Addgene NGS Result
GGAGCGACCTCATGCTATACCTGAGAAAGCAACCTGACCTACAGGAAAGAGTTACTCAAGAATAAGAATT
TTCGTTTTAAAACCTAAGAGTCACTTTAAAATTTGTATACACTTATTTTTTTTATAACTTATTTAATAAT
AAAAATCATAAATCATAAGAAATTCGCTTATTTAGAAGTGTCAACAACGTATCTACCAACGATTTGACCC
TTTTCCATCTTTTCGTAAATTTCTGGCAAGGTAGACAAGCCGACAACCTTGATTGGAGACTTGACCAAAC
CTCTGGCGAAGAATTGTTAATTAAGAGCTCAGATCTTATCGTCGTCATCCTTGTAATCCATCGATACTAG
TGCGGCCGCTTGTTTTATATTTGTTGTAAAAAGTAGATAATTACTTCCTTGATGATCTGTAAAAAAGAGA
AAAAGAAAGCATCTAAGAACTTGAAAAACTACGAATTAGAAAAGACCAAATATGTATTTCTTGCATTGAC
CAATTTATGCAAGTTTATATATATGTAAATGTAAGTTTCACGAGGTTCTACTAAACTAAACCACCCCCTT
GGTTAGAAGAAAAGAGTGTGTGAGAACAGGCTGTTGTTGTCACACGATTCGGACAATTCTGTTTGAAAGA
GAGAGAGTAACAGTACGATCGAACGAACTTTGCTCTGGAGATCACAGTGGGCATCATAGCATGTGGTACT
AAACCCTTTCCCGCCATTCCAGAACCTTCGATTGCTTGTTACAAAACCTGTGAGCCGTCGCTAGGACCTT
GTTGTGTGACGAAATTGGAAGCTGCAATCAATAGGAAGACAGGAAGTCGAGCGTGTCTGGGTTTTTTCAG
TTTTGTTCTTTTTGCAAACAAATCACGAGCGACGGTAATTTCTTTCTCGATAAGAGGCCACGTGCTTTAT
GAGGGTAACATCAATTCAAGAAGGAGGGAAACACTTCCTTTTTCTGGCCCTGATAATAGTATGAGGGTGA
AGCCAAAATAAAGGATTCGCGCCCAAATCGGCATCTTTAAATGCAGGTATGCGATAGTTCCTCACTCTTT
CCTTACTCACGAGTAATTCTTGCAAATGCCTATTATGCAGATGTTATAATATCTGTGCGTCTTGAGTTGA
AGTCAGGAATCTAAAATAAAAATTAAGGTTAATAAAAAGAGGAAAGAAAAAAAAATTAATCGATTTACAG
AAACTTGCACACTAAAAATACACAACTAAAAGCAATTACAGTATGGGAAGTCATCGACGTTATCTCTACT
ATAGTATATTATCATTTCTATTATTATCCTGCTCAGTGGTACTTGCAAAACAAGATAAGACCCCATTCTT
TGAAGGTACTTCCAGGCCGGCCGCACACACCATAGCTTCAAAATGTTTCTACTCCTTTTTTACTCTTCCA
GATTTTCTCGGACTCCGCGCATCGCCGTACCACTTCAAAACACCCAAGCACAGCATACTAAATTTCCCCT
CTTTCTTCCTCTAGGGTGTCGTTAATTACCCGTACTAAAGGTTTGGAAAAGAAAAAAGAGACCGCCTCGT
TTCTTTTTCTTCGTCGAAAAAGGCAATAAAAATTTTTATCACGTTTCTTTTTCTTGAAAATTTTTTTTTT
TGATTTTTTTCTCTTTCGATGACCTCCCATTGATATTTAAGTTAATAAACGGTCTTCAATTTCTCAAGTT
TCAGTTTCATTTTTCTTGTTCTATTACAACTTTTTTTACTTCTTGCTCATTAGAAAGAAAGCATAGCAAT
CTAATCTAAGTTTTAATTACAAGGATCCGTAATACGACTCACTATAGGGCCCGGGATGGTCTCTAAGGGT
GAAGAAGATAACATGGCTTCTTTGCCAGCCACCCACGAGTTGCACATCTTCGGTTCCATTAACGGTGTCG
ACTTCGATATGGTCGGTCAAGGTACCGGTAACCCAAACGACGGTTACGAAGAATTGAACTTGAAGTCTAC
CAAGGGCGACTTGCAGTTCTCCCCTTGGATTTTGGTTCCACACATCGGTTACGGTTTCCACCAATACTTG
CCATACCCAGACGGTATGTCCCCATTCCAAGCCGCCATGGTTGACGGTTCTGGTTACCAAGTCCACAGAA
CCATGCAATTCGAAGACGGTGCTTCCTTGACCGTGAACTACAGATACACCTACGAAGGTTCTCACATCAA
GGGCGAAGCCCAAGTTAAGGGTACCGGTTTCCCTGCTGACGGTCCAGTCATGACTAACTCCTTGACCGCT
GCTGACTGGTGTCGTTCCAAGAAGACCTACCCAAACGATAAGACCATCATTTCCACTTTCAAGTGGTCCT
ACACCACCGGTAACGGCAAGAGATACCGCTCTACCGCTCGTACCACCTACACCTTCGCCAAGCCAATGGC
TGCCAACTACTTGAAGAACCAGCCTATGTACGTCTTCCGTAAGACCGAGCTGAAGCATTCCAAGACTGAA
TTGAACTTCAAGGAATGGCAAAAGGCTTTCACCGACGTCATGGGTATGGACGAATTGTACAAGTAACCGC
GGCTAGCTAAGATCCGCTCTAACCGAAAAGGAAGGAGTTAGACAACCTGAAGTCTAGGTCCCTATTTATT
TTTTTATAGTTATGTTAGTATTAAGAACGTTATTTATATTTCAAATTTTTCTTTTTTTTCTGTACAGACG
CGTGTACGCATGTAACATTATACTGAAAACCTTGCTTGAGAAGGTTTTGGGACGCTCGAAGATCCAGCTG
CATTAATGAATCGGCCAACGCGCGGGGAGAGGCGGTTTGCGTATTGGGCGCTCTTCCGCTTCCTCGCTCA
CTGACTCGCTGCGCTCGGTCGTTCGGCTGCGGCGAGCGGTATCAGCTCACTCAAAGGCGGTAATACGGTT
ATCCACAGAATCAGGGGATAACGCAGGAAAGAACATGTGAGCAAAAGGCCAGCAAAAGGCCAGGAACCGT
AAAAAGGCCGCGTTGCTGGCGTTTTTCCATAGGCTCCGCCCCCCTGACGAGCATCACAAAAATCGACGCT
CAAGTCAGAGGTGGCGAAACCCGACAGGACTATAAAGATACCAGGCGTTTCCCCCTGGAAGCTCCCTCGT
GCGCTCTCCTGTTCCGACCCTGCCGCTTACCGGATACCTGTCCGCCTTTCTCCCTTCGGGAAGCGTGGCG
CTTTCTCATAGCTCACGCTGTAGGTATCTCAGTTCGGTGTAGGTCGTTCGCTCCAAGCTGGGCTGTGTGC
ACGAACCCCCCGTTCAGCCCGACCGCTGCGCCTTATCCGGTAACTATCGTCTTGAGTCCAACCCGGTAAG
ACACGACTTATCGCCACTGGCAGCAGCCACTGGTAACAGGATTAGCAGAGCGAGGTATGTAGGCGGTGCT
ACAGAGTTCTTGAAGTGGTGGCCTAACTACGGCTACACTAGAAGAACAGTATTTGGTATCTGCGCTCTGC
TGAAGCCAGTTACCTTCGGAAAAAGAGTTGGTAGCTCTTGATCCGGCAAACAAACCACCGCTGGTAGCGG
TGGTTTTTTTGTTTGCAAGCAGCAGATTACGCGCAGAAAAAAAGGATCTCAAGAAGATCCTTTGATCTTT
TCTACGGGGTCTGACGCTCAGTGGAACGAAAACTCACGTTAAGGGATTTTGGTCATGAGATTATCAAAAA
GGATCTTCACCTAGATCCTTTTAAATTAAAAATGAAGTTTTAAATCAATCTAAAGTATATATGAGTAAAC
TTGGTCTGACAGTTACCAATGCTTAATCAGTGAGGCACCTATCTCAGCGATCTGTCTATTTCGTTCATCC
ATAGTTGCCTGACTCCCCGTCGTGTAGATAACTACGATACGGGAGGGCTTACCATCTGGCCCCAGTGCTG
CAATGATACCGCGAGACCCACGCTCACCGGCTCCAGATTTATCAGCAATAAACCAGCCAGCCGGAAGGGC
CGAGCGCAGAAGTGGTCCTGCAACTTTATCCGCCTCCATCCAGTCTATTAATTGTTGCCGGGAAGCTAGA
GTAAGTAGTTCGCCAGTTAATAGTTTGCGCAACGTTGTTGCCATTGCTACAGGCATCGTGGTGTCACGCT
CGTCGTTTGGTATGGCTTCATTCAGCTCCGGTTCCCAACGATCAAGGCGAGTTACATGATCCCCCATGTT
GTGCAAAAAAGCGGTTAGCTCCTTCGGTCCTCCGATCGTTGTCAGAAGTAAGTTGGCCGCAGTGTTATCA
CTCATGGTTATGGCAGCACTGCATAATTCTCTTACTGTCATGCCATCCGTAAGATGCTTTTCTGTGACTG
GTGAGTACTCAACCAAGTCATTCTGAGAATAGTGTATGCGGCGACCGAGTTGCTCTTGCCCGGCGTCAAT
ACGGGATAATACCGCGCCACATAGCAGAACTTTAAAAGTGCTCATCATTGGAAAACGTTCTTCGGGGCGA
AAACTCTCAAGGATCTTACCGCTGTTGAGATCCAGTTCGATGTAACCCACTCGTGCACCCAACTGATCTT
CAGCATCTTTTACTTTCACCAGCGTTTCTGGGTGAGCAAAAACAGGAAGGCAAAATGCCGCAAAAAAGGG
AATAAGGGCGACACGGAAATGTTGAATACTCATACTCTTCCTTTTTCAATATTATTGAAGCATTTATCAG
GGTTATTGTCTCATGAGCGGATACATATTTGAATGTATTTAGAAAAATAAACAAATAGGGGTTCCGCGCA
CATTTCCCCGAAAAGTGCCACCTGAACGAAGCATCTGTGCTTCATTTTGTAGAACAAAAATGCAACGCGA
GAGCGCTAATTTTTCAAACAAAGAATCTGAGCTGCATTTTTACAGAACAGAAATGCAACGCGAAAGCGCT
ATTTTACCAACGAAGAATCTGTGCTTCATTTTTGTAAAACAAAAATGCAACGCGAGAGCGCTAATTTTTC
AAACAAAGAATCTGAGCTGCATTTTTACAGAACAGAAATGCAACGCGAGAGCGCTATTTTACCAACAAAG
AATCTATACTTCTTTTTTGTTCTACAAAAATGCATCCCGAGAGCGCTATTTTTCTAACAAAGCATCTTAG
ATTACTTTTTTTCTCCTTTGTGCGCTCTATAATGCAGTCTCTTGATAACTTTTTGCACTGTAGGTCCGTT
AAGGTTAGAAGAAGGCTACTTTGGTGTCTATTTTCTCTTCCATAAAAAAAGCCTGACTCCACTTCCCGCG
TTTACTGATTACTAGCGAAGCTGCGGGTGCATTTTTTCAAGATAAAGGCATCCCCGATTATATTCTATAC
CGATGTGGATTGCGCATACTTTGTGAACAGAAAGTGATAGCGTTGATGATTCTTCATTGGTCAGAAAATT
ATGAACGGTTTCTTCTATTTTGTCTCTATATACTACGTATAGGAAATGTTTACATTTTCGTATTGTTTTC
GATTCACTCTATGAATAGTTCTTACTACAATTTTTTTGTCTAAAGAGTAATACTAGAGATAAACATAAAA
AATGTAGAGGTCGAGTTTAGATGCAAGTTCAAGGAGCGAAAGGTGGATGGGTAGGTTATATAGGGATATA
GCACAGAGATATATAGCAAAGAGATACTTTTGAGCAATGTTTGTGGAAGCGGTATTCGCAATATTTTAGT
AGCTCGTTACAGTCCGGTGCGTTTTTGGTTTTTTGAAAGTGCGTCTTCAGAGCGCTTTTGGTTTTCAAAA
GCGCTCTGAAGTTCCTATACTTTCTAGAGAATAGGAACTTCGGAATAGGAACTTCAAAGCGTTTCCGAAA
ACGAGCGCTTCCGAAAATGCAACGCGAGCTGCGCACATACAGCTCACTGTTCACGTCGCACCTATATCTG
CGTGTTGCCTGTATATATATATACATGAGAAGAACGGCATAGTGCGTGTTTATGCTTAAATGCGTACTTA
TATGCGTCTATTTATGTAGGATGAAAGGTAGTCTAGTACCTCCTGTGATATTATCCCATTCCATGCGGGG
TATCGTATGCTTCCTTCAGCACTACCCTTTAGCTGTTCTATATGCTGCCACTCCTCAATTGGATTAGTCT
CATCCTTCAATGCTATCATTTCCTTTGATATTGGATCATGGTAGACAACCCTTAATATAACTTCGTATAA
TGTATGCTATACGAAGTTATTAGGTCTAGAGATCTGTTTAGCTTGCCTCGTCCCCGCCGGGTCACCCGGC
CAGCGACATGGAGGCCCAGAATACCCTCCTTGACAGTCTTGACGTGCGCAGCTCAGGGGCATGATGTGAC
TGTCGCCCGTACATTTAGCCCATACATCCCCATGTATAATCATTTGCATCCATACATTTTGATGGCCGCA
CGGCGCGAAGCAAAAATTACGGCTCCTCGCTGCAGACCTGCGAGCAGGGAAACGCTCCCCTCACAGACGC
GTTGAATTGTCCCCACGCCGCGCCCCTGTAGAGAAATATAAAAGGTTAGGATTTGCCACTGAGGTTCTTC
TTTCATATACTTCCTTTTAAAATCTTGCTAGGATACAGTTCTCACATCACATCCGAACATAAACAACCAT
GGGTAAGGAAAAGACTCACGTTTCGAGGCCGCGATTAAATTCCAACATGGATGCTGATTTATATGGGTAT
AAATGGGCTCGCGATAATGTCGGGCAATCAGGTGCGACAATCTATCGATTGTATGGGAAGCCCGATGCGC
CAGAGTTGTTTCTGAAACATGGCAAAGGTAGCGTTGCCAATGATGTTACAGATGAGATGGTCAGACTAAA
CTGGCTGACGGAATTTATGCCTCTTCCGACCATCAAGCATTTTATCCGTACTCCTGATGATGCATGGTTA
CTCACCACTGCGATCCCCGGCAAAACAGCATTCCAGGTATTAGAAGAATATCCTGATTCAGGTGAAAATA
TTGTTGATGCGCTGGCAGTGTTCCTGCGCCGGTTGCATTCGATTCCTGTTTGTAATTGTCCTTTTAACAG
CGATCGCGTATTTCGTCTCGCTCAGGCGCAATCACGAATGAATAACGGTTTGGTTGATGCGAGTGATTTT
GATGACGAGCGTAATGGCTGGCCTGTTGAACAAGTCTGGAAAGAAATGCATAAGCTTTTGCCATTCTCAC
CGGATTCAGTCGTCACTCATGGTGATTTCTCACTTGATAACCTTATTTTTGACGAGGGGAAATTAATAGG
TTGTATTGATGTTGGACGAGTCGGAATCGCAGACCGATACCAGGATCTTGCCATCCTATGGAACTGCCTC
GGTGAGTTTTCTCCTTCATTACAGAAACGGCTTTTTCAAAAATATGGTATTGATAATCCTGATATGAATA
AATTGCAGTTTCATTTGATGCTCGATGAGTTTTTCTAATCAGTACTGACAATAAAAAGATTCTTGTTTTC
AAGAACTTGTCATTTGTATAGTTTTTTTATATTGTAGTTGTTCTATTTTAATCAAATGTTAGCGTGATTT
ATATTTTTTTTCGCCTCGACATCATCTGCCCAGATGCGAAGTTAAGTGCGCAGAAAGTAATATCATGCGT
CAATCGTATGTGAATGCTGGTCGCTATACTGCTGTCGATTCGATACTAACGCCGCCATCCAGTGTCGAAA
ACGAGCTCTCGAGAACCCTTAATATAACTTCGTATAATGTATGCTATACGAAGTTATTAGGTGATATCAG
ATCCACTA
